Addgene plasmid #245350: pCMV-CAPS1(R944L)-HA
Purpose: Mammalian expression of C-terminal HA-tagged rat CAPS1 R944L mutant
Depositing lab: Thomas Martin. Depositing organization: University of Wisconsin, Madison.
Backbone
  Vector backbone: pCMV-HA
  Backbone size w/o insert (bp): 4058
  Vector type: Mammalian Expression
  Selectable markers: Neomycin (select with G418)
Growth in bacteria
  Bacterial resistance: Kanamycin, 50 μg/mL
  Growth temperature: 37°C
  Growth strain: DH5alpha
  Copy number: High Copy
Gene/Insert
  Gene/Insert name: Cadps (alt name: Caps1)
  Species: R. norvegicus (rat)
  Insert size (bp): 3926
  Mutation: R944L, lower Rab3A binding
  Entrez Gene: Cadps (a.k.a. Caps, Caps1, Caps2)
  Promoter: CMV
  Tag / fusion protein: HA (C terminal on insert)
  Cloning method: Restriction Enzyme; 5′ cloning site XhoI (not destroyed); 3′ cloning site BamHI (not destroyed)
Terms and licenses: Academic/Nonprofit Terms; Industry Terms: Not Available to Industry
How to cite: pCMV-CAPS1(R944L)-HA was a gift from Thomas Martin (Addgene plasmid # 245350 ; http://n2t.net/addgene:245350 ; RRID:Addgene_245350)
