[The description below was written by a language model from this plasmid's Addgene catalogue record and pLannotate feature annotations shown in this document.]
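Description:
pCMV-CAPS1(R944L)-HA is a mammalian expression plasmid built on the pCMV-HA backbone for producing a point mutant of rat CAPS1 (gene Cadps) carrying a C-terminal HA epitope tag. The roughly 3.9 kb insert was placed between XhoI and BamHI sites, both retained, downstream of the human cytomegalovirus immediate early enhancer and promoter, which drive strong constitutive transcription in most mammalian cell lines. The Cadps open reading frame is followed by a short match annotated as a fragment of a 3xHA element, consistent with the HA tag recorded in the catalogue. Transcripts are terminated by an SV40 polyadenylation signal. The short large T antigen fragment annotated just upstream of that signal is probably residual SV40 sequence rather than a functional coding element.

The plasmid is propagated in E. coli through a high-copy ColE1/pUC-type origin. A single NeoR/KanR (Tn5 aminoglycoside phosphotransferase) cassette serves both hosts. A bacterial bla-type promoter directs its expression for kanamycin selection in bacteria, while the adjacent SV40 enhancer/early promoter, with an HSV TK polyadenylation signal, allows G418 selection of stably transfected mammalian cells. An f1 origin is also present, and the small ble and bGH poly(A) fragments appear to be backbone remnants.

CAPS1 is a calcium-binding protein that acts in the priming and Ca2+-dependent exocytosis of dense-core vesicles. The record notes that the R944L substitution lowers binding to Rab3A. The construct is therefore suited to comparing this mutant with wild-type CAPS1 in transfected cells, with the HA tag allowing detection or immunoprecipitation, in studies of how the Rab3A interaction contributes to CAPS1 function.
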