Features (pLannotate 1.2.2; 15 found; start..end, strand, type, name):
     61..364     +  enhancer       CMV enhancer: human cytomegalovirus immediate early enhancer
    365..568     +  promoter       CMV promoter: human cytomegalovirus (CMV) immediate early promoter
    591..618     +  misc_feature   MCS (fragment): multiple cloning site
    637..4485    +  CDS            Cadps: CAPS1_RAT - Also known as Caps, Caps1. Experimental evidence at protein level: Swiss-Prot protein existence level 1. Calcium-binding protein involved in exocytosis of vesicles filled with neurotransmitters and neuropeptides. Probably acts upstream of fusion in the biogenesis or maintenance of mature secretory vesicles. Regulates catecholamine loading of DCVs. May specifically mediate the Ca(2+)-dependent exocytosis of large dense-core vesicles (DCVs) and other dense-core vesicles by acting as a PtdIns(4,5)P2- binding protein that acts at prefusion step following ATP-dependent priming and parti
   4558..4586    +  CDS            3xHA (fragment): three tandem HA epitope tags
   4604..4687    +  CDS            large T antigen (fragment): large T antigen from SV40 (simian virus 40)
   4710..4831    +  polyA_signal   SV40 poly(A) signal: SV40 polyadenylation signal
   4865..5293    -  rep_origin     f1 ori (sequence partly withheld): f1 bacteriophage origin of replication; arrow indicates direction of (+) strand synthesis
   5320..5424    +  promoter       AmpR promoter: bla
   5426..5783    +  promoter       SV40 promoter: SV40 enhancer and early promoter
   5818..6612    +  CDS            NeoR/KanR: aminoglycoside phosphotransferase from Tn5; aph(3')-II (or nptII); confers resistance to neomycin, kanamycin, and G418 (Geneticin®)
   6633..6785    +  CDS            ble (fragment): BLE_KLEPN - Experimental evidence at protein level: Swiss-Prot protein existence level 1. Binding protein with a strong affinity to the bleomycin family of antibiotics. Binds to CL990; an antimitotic-antibiotic compound. From Klebsiella pneumoniae.
   6844..6891    +  polyA_signal   HSV TK poly(A) signal: herpes simplex virus thymidine kinase polyadenylation signal (Cole and Stacy, 1985)
   6982..6998    -  polyA_signal   bGH poly(A) signal (fragment): bovine growth hormone polyadenylation signal
   7220..7808    +  rep_origin     ori: high-copy-number ColE1/pMB1/pBR322/pUC origin of replication
>Addgene plasmid #245350 | pCMV-CAPS1(R944L)-HA | addgene full sequence | sequence record 490475 | Addgene NGS Result
TAGTTATTAATAGTAATCAATTACGGGGTCATTAGTTCATAGCCCATATATGGAGTTCCGCGTTACATAA
CTTACGGTAAATGGCCCGCCTGGCTGACCGCCCAACGACCCCCGCCCATTGACGTCAATAATGACGTATG
TTCCCATAGTAACGCCAATAGGGACTTTCCATTGACGTCAATGGGTGGAGTATTTACGGTAAACTGCCCA
CTTGGCAGTACATCAAGTGTATCATATGCCAAGTACGCCCCCTATTGACGTCAATGACGGTAAATGGCCC
GCCTGGCATTATGCCCAGTACATGACCTTATGGGACTTTCCTACTTGGCAGTACATCTACGTATTAGTCA
TCGCTATTACCATGGTGATGCGGTTTTGGCAGTACATCAATGGGCGTGGATAGCGGTTTGACTCACGGGG
ATTTCCAAGTCTCCACCCCATTGACGTCAATGGGAGTTTGTTTTGGCACCAAAATCAACGGGACTTTCCA
AAATGTCGTAACAACTCCGCCCCATTGACGCAAATGGGCGGTAGGCGTGTACGGTGGGAGGTCTATATAA
GCAGAGCTGGTTTAGTGAACCGTCAGATCCGCTAGCGCTACCGGACTCAGATCTCGAGGTCGACGGTATC
GCCACCATGCTGGACCCTTCGTCCAGCGAAGAGGAATCGGATGAGATCCTGGAAGAGGAGAGCGGCAAGG
AGGTGCTGGGCTCGGCCGCGTCCGGAGCGCGCCTGTCTCCAAGCCGCACCAACGAGGGCTCGGCGGGCAG
CGCCGGCATGGGGGGCAGTGGCGCCGGGGCCGGGGTGGGCGCCGGCGGCGGTGGGGGTAGCGGCGCGAGC
AGCGGCGGCGGGGCCGGGGGGCTGCAGCCCAGCAGCCGCGCCGGCGGCGGCCGGCCCTCCAGCCCCAGCC
CGTCGGTGGTGAGCGAGAAGGAGAAGGAAGAGTTGGAGCGGCTGCAGAAGGAAGAGGAGGAGAGGAAGAA
GAGGCTGCAGCTGTACGTGTTCGTGATGCGCTGCATTGCCTACCCCTTCAACGCCAAGCAGCCCACCGAC
ATGGCTCGGCGGCAGCAGAAGATCAGCAAACAGCAGCTGCAGACTGTCAAGGACCGATTCCAGGCTTTCC
TCAATGGGGAGACCCAAATCGTGGCAGATGAAGCCTTTATGAATGCTGTCCAGAGCTACTATGAGGTGTT
TCTCAAGAGTGACCGTGTGGCCCGCATGGTACAGAGTGGGGGCTGCTCAGCCAACGACTCTCGGGAGGTC
TTCAAGAAACACATCGAGAAGAGGGTACGCAGCCTACCTGAGATTGATGGCCTCAGCAAGGAGACTGTGC
TAAGCTCCTGGATGGCTAAGTTTGACGCCATCTACCGTGGTGAGGAGGACCCCAGGAAGCAGCAAGCCCG
GATGACAGCCAGTGCAGCTTCTGAGTTGATTCTGAGCAAGGAACAGCTCTATGAGATGTTCCAGAACATT
CTTGGGATCAAGAAATTTGAACATCAACTCCTATATAATGCGTGTCAGCTGGACAATCCAGATGAGCAGG
CAGCCCAGATCAGACGAGAGCTGGACGGACGTCTCCAAATGGCAGACCAAATAGCCAGGGAACGCAAATT
TCCTAAGTTCGTATCCAAAGAAATGGAAAATATGTACATCGAGGAGCTGAAGTCCTCCGTCAACCTACTC
ATGGCCAACTTGGAGAGCATGCCGGTGTCCAAGGGTGGAGAGTTCAAGCTGCAGAAACTGAAACGCAGTC
ACAACGCGTCCATCATTGACATGGGTGAGGAGAGCGAGAACCAGCTGTCCAAGTCGGATGTCCTGCTGTC
CTTCTCCTTGGAGGTTGTCATCATGGAAGTCCAAGGCCTTAAGTCCTTGGCTCCAAACCGAATCGTGTAC
TGCACAATGGAGGTGGAGGGTGGAGAGAAACTTCAGACTGATCAAGCAGAGGCTTCTAAACCAACCTGGG
GCACTCAAGGCGACTTCTCTACAACCCACGCGCTGCCAGCTGTTAAAGTAAAGCTATTCACAGAGAGCAC
TGGTGTCCTGGCCTTGGAAGACAAGGAACTCGGGCGGGTTATCCTCCATCCCACCCCAAACAGCCCCAAA
CAATCCGAGTGGCACAAAATGACAGTCTCCAAAAACTGCCCCGATCAAGACCTCAAAATCAAACTCGCTG
TCCGAATGGATAAGCCTCAAAACATGAAGCACTCTGGGTACTTATGGACCATTGGTAAGAATGTGTGGAA
GAGGTGGAAGAAAAGGTTCTTTGTGTTGGTGCAGGTCAGCCAGTACACTTTTGCCATGTGCAGCTATCGA
GAAAAGAAAGCAGAACCTCAGGAACTCCTACAGCTGGATGGCTACACCGTGGATTACACCGACCCTCAGC
CAGGTTTGGAGGGTGGCCGAGCCTTCTTCAATGCAGTCAAAGAAGGAGACACGGTGATATTTGCCAGTGA
CGATGAGCAAGATCGAATCCTGTGGGTCCAAGCTATGTACAGGGCCACCGGGCAGTCGCACAAACCTGTG
CCCCCTACCCAGGTGCAGAAGCTCAACGCCAAGGGCGGAAACGTGCCTCAGCTGGATGCCCCCATCTCCC
AGTTTTACGCAGATAGAGCTCAAAAGCATGGCATGGATGAATTTATCTCGTCCAACCCCTGTAACTTTGA
CCACGCTTCCCTCTTTGAGATGGTACAGCGGCTGACTTTGGATCACAGACTAAACGATTCCTATTCTTGC
CTGGGCTGGTTCAGTCCTGGCCAGGTGTTTGTGTTAGACGAGTACTGCGCTCGGAATGGAGTCCGAGGAT
GTCATCGGCATCTCTGTTACCTTAGAGACTTGCTGGAACGGGCAGAAAATGGCGCCATGATCGACCCCAC
GCTTCTTCATTACAGCTTTGCCTTCTGCGCATCCCATGTCCACGGGAACAGGCCTGATGGAATCGGAACT
GTGACTGTTGAAGAAAAAGAGCGCTTTGAAGAAATCAAAGAGAGACTCCGAGTTCTGCTGGAAAATCAAA
TTACACATTTCAGGTACTGCTTTCCGTTTGGTCGACCTGAAGGTGCTTTGAAAGCGACTCTCTCACTTTT
GGAACGGGTTTTGATGAAAGATATTGTCACTCCAGTACCCCAAGAGGAGGTCAAAACTGTCATCCGTAAA
TGCCTAGAGCAGGCTGCTCTAGTCAACTACTCTCGCCTATCTGAGTATGCCAAAATCGAAGAAAATGTAG
GCCGCTTAATCACTCCCGCCAAAAAGCTCGAAGACACAATCCGTCTTGCTGAACTAGTCATTGAAGTGCT
GCAACAAAACGAAGAGCACCACGCCGAGGCCTTTGCGTGGTGGTCAGACTTAATGGTGGAGCACGCGGAG
ACGTTCCTGTCACTCTTTGCAGTGGACATGGATGCAGCATTAGAGGTGCAACCCCCAGACACGTGGGACA
GTTTCCCACTCTTCCAGCTGCTGAATGACTTTCTCCTTACAGACTATAACTTGTGCAATGGAAAGTTTCA
CAAACACCTGCAGGATCTGTTCGCCCCACTCGTTGTTAGATACGTGGATCTGATGGAGTCCTCAATTGCA
CAATCTATCCACAGGGGCTTTGAGCGGGAGTCATGGGAACCAGTCAATAACGGATCGGGTACATCAGAAG
ATTTGTTCTGGAAACTTGATGCCCTTCAGACTTTCATCCGTGACCTACACTGGCCTGAGGAAGAGTTTGG
AAAGCACTTAGAGCAGCGGCTAAAACTAATGGCAAGCGACATGATTGAGTCCTGCGTCAAGAGAACCAGG
ATTGCATTTGAAGTTAAGCTGCAAAAAACCAGTCGATCAACAGATTTTCGAGTCCCACAGTCAATATGCA
CCATGTTTAATGTTATGGTTGATGCCAAAGCTCAATCAACAAAACTTTGCAGCATGGAAATGGGCCAGGA
GCATCAATACCATTCAAAAATAGACGAACTAATTGAAGAAACCGTTAAGGAAATGATCACACTCTTGGTG
GCAAAGTTTGTAACTATATTGGAAGGCGTACTGGCAAAGTTATCCAGATACGACGAGGGGACTTTGTTTT
CTTCGTTTCTGTCATTTACGGTGAAGGCGGCATCTAAGTATGTGGACGTACCTAAACCCGGGATGGATGT
GGCCGACGCCTACGTGACTTTCGTCCGCCACTCTCAGGATGTCCTTCGTGATAAGGTCAATGAGGAGATG
TATATAGAAAGGTTATTTGATCAATGGTACAACAGCTCCATGAACGTCATCTGCACCTGGCTGACCGACC
GGATGGACCTCCAGCTTCACATTTATCAGCTGAAAACACTAATTAGGATGGTAAAGAAAACCTACAGAGA
TTTCCGATTGCAAGGGGTCCTGGATTCCACCTTAAACAGCAAGACCTATGAGACCATTCGAAATCGGCTC
ACTGTAGAGGAAGCTACCGCGTCCGTGAGTGAGGGAGGGGGCTTGCAAGGCATCAGCATGAAGGACAGCG
ATGAAGAGGACGAGGAGGATGACGGTGGAGGAGGTTCTGGCCACCACACTGGACTAGTGGATCCACCGGT
CGCCACCTACCCATACGATGTTCCAGATTACGCTTAAAGCGGCCGCGACTCTAGATCATAATCAGCCATA
CCACATTTGTAGAGGTTTTACTTGCTTTAAAAAACCTCCCACACCTCCCCCTGAACCTGAAACATAAAAT
GAATGCAATTGTTGTTGTTAACTTGTTTATTGCAGCTTATAATGGTTACAAATAAAGCAATAGCATCACA
AATTTCACAAATAAAGCATTTTTTTCACTGCATTCTAGTTGTGGTTTGTCCAAACTCATCAATGTATCTT
AAGGCGTAAATTGTAAGCGTTAATATTTTGTTAAAATTCGCGTTAAATTTTTGTTAAATCAGCTCATTTT
TTAACCAATAGGCCGAAATCGGCAAAATCCCTTATAAATCAAAAGAATAGACCGAGATAGGGT
[37 nt withheld, positions 4964-5000]
AAAGAACGTGGACTCCAACGTCAAAGG
[49 nt withheld, positions 5028-5076]
T
[91 nt withheld, positions 5078-5168]
G
[124 nt withheld, positions 5170-5293]
CAGGTGGCACTTTTCGGGGAAATGTGCGCGGAACCCCTATTTGTTTATTTTTCTAAATACATTCAAATAT
GTATCCGCTCATGAGACAATAACCCTGATAAATGCTTCAATAATATTGAAAAAGGAAGAGTCCTGAGGCG
GAAAGAACCAGCTGTGGAATGTGTGTCAGTTAGGGTGTGGAAAGTCCCCAGGCTCCCCAGCAGGCAGAAG
TATGCAAAGCATGCATCTCAATTAGTCAGCAACCAGGTGTGGAAAGTCCCCAGGCTCCCCAGCAGGCAGA
AGTATGCAAAGCATGCATCTCAATTAGTCAGCAACCATAGTCCCGCCCCTAACTCCGCCCATCCCGCCCC
TAACTCCGCCCAGTTCCGCCCATTCTCCGCCCCATGGCTGACTAATTTTTTTTATTTATGCAGAGGCCGA
GGCCGCCTCGGCCTCTGAGCTATTCCAGAAGTAGTGAGGAGGCTTTTTTGGAGGCCTAGGCTTTTGCAAA
GATCGATCAAGAGACAGGATGAGGATCGTTTCGCATGATTGAACAAGATGGATTGCACGCAGGTTCTCCG
GCCGCTTGGGTGGAGAGGCTATTCGGCTATGACTGGGCACAACAGACAATCGGCTGCTCTGATGCCGCCG
TGTTCCGGCTGTCAGCGCAGGGGCGCCCGGTTCTTTTTGTCAAGACCGACCTGTCCGGTGCCCTGAATGA
ACTGCAAGACGAGGCAGCGCGGCTATCGTGGCTGGCCACGACGGGCGTTCCTTGCGCAGCTGTGCTCGAC
GTTGTCACTGAAGCGGGAAGGGACTGGCTGCTATTGGGCGAAGTGCCGGGGCAGGATCTCCTGTCATCTC
ACCTTGCTCCTGCCGAGAAAGTATCCATCATGGCTGATGCAATGCGGCGGCTGCATACGCTTGATCCGGC
TACCTGCCCATTCGACCACCAAGCGAAACATCGCATCGAGCGAGCACGTACTCGGATGGAAGCCGGTCTT
GTCGATCAGGATGATCTGGACGAAGAGCATCAGGGGCTCGCGCCAGCCGAACTGTTCGCCAGGCTCAAGG
CGAGCATGCCCGACGGCGAGGATCTCGTCGTGACCCATGGCGATGCCTGCTTGCCGAATATCATGGTGGA
AAATGGCCGCTTTTCTGGATTCATCGACTGTGGCCGGCTGGGTGTGGCGGACCGCTATCAGGACATAGCG
TTGGCTACCCGTGATATTGCTGAAGAGCTTGGCGGCGAATGGGCTGACCGCTTCCTCGTGCTTTACGGTA
TCGCCGCTCCCGATTCGCAGCGCATCGCCTTCTATCGCCTTCTTGACGAGTTCTTCTGAGCGGGACTCTG
GGGTTCGAAATGACCGACCAAGCGACGCCCAACCTGCCATCACGAGATTTCGATTCCACCGCCGCCTTCT
ATGAAAGGTTGGGCTTCGGAATCGTTTTCCGGGACGCCGGCTGGATGATCCTCCAGCGCGGGGATCTCAT
GCTGGAGTTCTTCGCCCACCCTAGGGGGAGGCTAACTGAAACACGGAAGGAGACAATACCGGAAGGAACC
CGCGCTATGACGGCAATAAAAAGACAGAATAAAACGCACGGTGTTGGGTCGTTTGTTCATAAACGCGGGG
TTCGGTCCCAGGGCTGGCACTCTGTCGATACCCCACCGAGACCCCATTGGGGCCAATACGCCCGCGTTTC
TTCCTTTTCCCCACCCCACCCCCCAAGTTCGGGTGAAGGCCCAGGGCTCGCAGCCAACGTCGGGGCGGCA
GGCCCTGCCATAGCCTCAGGTTACTCATATATACTTTAGATTGATTTAAAACTTCATTTTTAATTTAAAA
GGATCTAGGTGAAGATCCTTTTTGATAATCTCATGACCAAAATCCCTTAACGTGAGTTTTCGTTCCACTG
AGCGTCAGACCCCGTAGAAAAGATCAAAGGATCTTCTTGAGATCCTTTTTTTCTGCGCGTAATCTGCTGC
TTGCAAACAAAAAAACCACCGCTACCAGCGGTGGTTTGTTTGCCGGATCAAGAGCTACCAACTCTTTTTC
CGAAGGTAACTGGCTTCAGCAGAGCGCAGATACCAAATACTGTTCTTCTAGTGTAGCCGTAGTTAGGCCA
CCACTTCAAGAACTCTGTAGCACCGCCTACATACCTCGCTCTGCTAATCCTGTTACCAGTGGCTGCTGCC
AGTGGCGATAAGTCGTGTCTTACCGGGTTGGACTCAAGACGATAGTTACCGGATAAGGCGCAGCGGTCGG
GCTGAACGGGGGGTTCGTGCACACAGCCCAGCTTGGAGCGAACGACCTACACCGAACTGAGATACCTACA
GCGTGAGCTATGAGAAAGCGCCACGCTTCCCGAAGGGAGAAAGGCGGACAGGTATCCGGTAAGCGGCAGG
GTCGGAACAGGAGAGCGCACGAGGGAGCTTCCAGGGGGAAACGCCTGGTATCTTTATAGTCCTGTCGGGT
TTCGCCACCTCTGACTTGAGCGTCGATTTTTGTGATGCTCGTCAGGGGGGCGGAGCCTATGGAAAAACGC
CAGCAACGCGGCCTTTTTACGGTTCCTGGCCTTTTGCTGGCCTTTTGCTCACATGTTCTTTCCTGCGTTA
TCCCCTGATTCTGTGGATAACCGTATTACCGCCATGCAT
